Addgene plasmid #147089: pT7-EGFP-C1-HsDCP1a_1-132_O
Purpose: Mammalian Expression of HsDCP1a_1-132
Depositing lab: Elisa Izaurralde. Depositing organization: Max Planck Institute for Developmental Biology.
Backbone
  Vector backbone: Unknown
  Vector type: Mammalian Expression
Growth in bacteria
  Bacterial resistance: Kanamycin, 50 μg/mL
  Growth temperature: 37°C
  Growth strain: DH5alpha
  Copy number: High Copy
Gene/Insert
  Gene/Insert name: HsDCP1a_1-132
  Species: H. sapiens (human)
  Mutation: one silent mutation T237C compared to the sequence given by NCBI AY146651
  Entrez Gene: DCP1A (a.k.a. HSA275986, Nbla00360, SMAD4IP1, SMIF)
  Cloning method: Unknown
Terms and licenses: Academic/Nonprofit Terms; Industry Terms: Not Available to Industry
Depositor comments: Plasmids from this collection were made available to the research community and donated after the lab closed. Please note that the sequence provided by the depositing laboratory may be theoretical/predicted or based on Sanger sequencing results. There may be discrepancies between sequencing results obtained by Addgene and the depositor sequence. If an Addgene verified sequence is not available, please contact before placing your order to request that our lab fully sequence the plasmid.
How to cite: pT7-EGFP-C1-HsDCP1a_1-132_O was a gift from Elisa Izaurralde (Addgene plasmid # 147089 ; http://n2t.net/addgene:147089 ; RRID:Addgene_147089)
