[The description below was written by a language model from this plasmid's Addgene catalogue record and pLannotate feature annotations shown in this document.]
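Description:
pT7-EGFP-C1-HsDCP1a_1-132_O is a 5,174 nt mammalian expression plasmid encoding an N-terminal EGFP fusion to residues 1–132 of human DCP1A, a decapping factor involved in mRNA turnover. The catalogue lists the backbone as unknown, but the name and feature layout are consistent with an EGFP-C1-type vector modified by the addition of a T7 promoter. In bacteria it replicates from a high-copy ColE1/pUC-type origin and is selected with kanamycin. An f1 origin is also present. The NeoR/KanR gene (Tn5 aminoglycoside phosphotransferase) sits downstream of both a bacterial bla promoter and the SV40 enhancer/early promoter and is followed by an HSV TK polyadenylation signal. The same marker can therefore confer G418 resistance in mammalian cells.

The expression cassette is driven by the CMV immediate-early enhancer and promoter. A T7 promoter lies between the CMV promoter and the coding region, which would also permit transcription by T7 RNA polymerase. The EGFP coding sequence runs directly into the DCP1A fragment, followed by remnants of the multiple cloning site and an SV40 poly(A) signal. The annotation tool matched the insert to the mouse Dcp1a protein, but the catalogue specifies the human sequence, carrying a single silent T237C change relative to the reference. Short hits labelled as an HIV-1 LTR fragment, SV40 large T antigen, ble and bGH poly(A) are probably incidental matches to backbone sequence rather than functional elements.

The stated purpose is simply mammalian expression of this DCP1A fragment, and the EGFP tag would allow its visualisation or detection. The depositor notes that the supplied sequence may be theoretical or based on Sanger reads.
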