Features (pLannotate 1.2.2; 17 found; start..end, strand, type, name):
     61..364     +  enhancer       CMV enhancer: human cytomegalovirus immediate early enhancer
    365..568     +  promoter       CMV promoter: human cytomegalovirus (CMV) immediate early promoter
    564..597     +  LTR            5' LTR (truncated) (fragment): truncated 5' long terminal repeat (LTR) from HIV-1
    613..631     +  promoter       T7 promoter: promoter for bacteriophage T7 RNA polymerase
    665..1381    +  CDS            EGFP: EGFP is a basic (constitutively fluorescent) green fluorescent protein published in 1996, derived from Aequorea victoria. It is reported to be a rapidly-maturing weak dimer with moderate acid sensitivity.
   1382..1798    +  CDS            Dcp1a (fragment): DCP1A_MOUSE - Also known as Mitc1, Smif. Experimental evidence at protein level: Swiss-Prot protein existence level 1. Necessary for the degradation of mRNAs, both in normal mRNA turnover and in nonsense-mediated mRNA decay. Removes the 7-methyl guanine cap structure from mRNA molecules, yielding a 5'-phosphorylated mRNA fragment and 7m-GDP. Contributes to the transactivation of target genes after stimulation by TGFB1 (By similarity). From Mus musculus (Mouse).
   1802..1838    +  misc_feature   MCS (fragment): multiple cloning site
   1855..1939    +  CDS            large T antigen (fragment): large T antigen from SV40 (simian virus 40)
   1962..2083    +  polyA_signal   SV40 poly(A) signal: SV40 polyadenylation signal
   2117..2545    -  rep_origin     f1 ori (sequence partly withheld): f1 bacteriophage origin of replication; arrow indicates direction of (+) strand synthesis
   2572..2676    +  promoter       AmpR promoter: bla
   2678..3035    +  promoter       SV40 promoter: SV40 enhancer and early promoter
   3070..3864    +  CDS            NeoR/KanR: aminoglycoside phosphotransferase from Tn5; aph(3')-II (or nptII); confers resistance to neomycin, kanamycin, and G418 (Geneticin®)
   3885..4037    +  CDS            ble (fragment): BLE_KLEPN - Experimental evidence at protein level: Swiss-Prot protein existence level 1. Binding protein with a strong affinity to the bleomycin family of antibiotics. Binds to CL990; an antimitotic-antibiotic compound. From Klebsiella pneumoniae.
   4096..4143    +  polyA_signal   HSV TK poly(A) signal: herpes simplex virus thymidine kinase polyadenylation signal (Cole and Stacy, 1985)
   4234..4250    -  polyA_signal   bGH poly(A) signal (fragment): bovine growth hormone polyadenylation signal
   4472..5060    +  rep_origin     ori: high-copy-number ColE1/pMB1/pBR322/pUC origin of replication
>Addgene plasmid #147089 | pT7-EGFP-C1-HsDCP1a_1-132_O | depositor full sequence | sequence record 289536 | Full Sequence
TAGTTATTAATAGTAATCAATTACGGGGTCATTAGTTCATAGCCCATATATGGAGTTCCGCGTTACATAA
CTTACGGTAAATGGCCCGCCTGGCTGACCGCCCAACGACCCCCGCCCATTGACGTCAATAATGACGTATG
TTCCCATAGTAACGCCAATAGGGACTTTCCATTGACGTCAATGGGTGGAGTATTTACGGTAAACTGCCCA
CTTGGCAGTACATCAAGTGTATCATATGCCAAGTACGCCCCCTATTGACGTCAATGACGGTAAATGGCCC
GCCTGGCATTATGCCCAGTACATGACCTTATGGGACTTTCCTACTTGGCAGTACATCTACGTATTAGTCA
TCGCTATTACCATGGTGATGCGGTTTTGGCAGTACATCAATGGGCGTGGATAGCGGTTTGACTCACGGGG
ATTTCCAAGTCTCCACCCCATTGACGTCAATGGGAGTTTGTTTTGGCACCAAAATCAACGGGACTTTCCA
AAATGTCGTAACAACTCCGCCCCATTGACGCAAATGGGCGGTAGGCGTGTACGGTGGGAGGTCTATATAA
GCAGAGCTCTCTGGCTAACTAGAGAACCCACTGCTTACTGGCTTATCGAAATTAATACGACTCACTATAG
GGAGACCCAAGCTCTAGCGCTACCGGTCGCCACCATGGTGAGCAAGGGCGAGGAGCTGTTCACCGGGGTG
GTGCCCATCCTGGTCGAGCTGGACGGCGACGTAAACGGCCACAAGTTCAGCGTGTCCGGCGAGGGCGAGG
GCGATGCCACCTACGGCAAGCTGACCCTGAAGTTCATCTGCACCACCGGCAAGCTGCCCGTGCCCTGGCC
CACCCTCGTGACCACCCTGACCTACGGCGTGCAGTGCTTCAGCCGCTACCCCGACCACATGAAGCAGCAC
GACTTCTTCAAGTCCGCCATGCCCGAAGGCTACGTCCAGGAGCGCACCATCTTCTTCAAGGACGACGGCA
ACTACAAGACCCGCGCCGAGGTGAAGTTCGAGGGCGACACCCTGGTGAACCGCATCGAGCTGAAGGGCAT
CGACTTCAAGGAGGACGGCAACATCCTGGGGCACAAGCTGGAGTACAACTACAACAGCCACAACGTCTAT
ATCATGGCCGACAAGCAGAAGAACGGCATCAAGGTGAACTTCAAGATCCGCCACAACATCGAGGACGGCA
GCGTGCAGCTCGCCGACCACTACCAGCAGAACACCCCCATCGGCGACGGCCCCGTGCTGCTGCCCGACAA
CCACTACCTGAGCACCCAGTCCGCCCTGAGCAAAGACCCCAACGAGAAGCGCGATCACATGGTCCTGCTG
GAGTTCGTGACCGCCGCCGGGATCACTCTCGGCATGGACGAGCTGTACAAGTCCGGACTCAGATCTCGAG
CTATGGAGGCGCTGAGTCGAGCTGGGCAGGAGATGAGCCTAGCGGCCCTGAAGCAACACGACCCCTATAT
CACCAGCATCGCAGACCTCACGGGCCAGGTCGCTCTGTACACCTTCTGCCCCAAGGCCAACCAGTGGGAG
AAGACTGATATAGAAGGGACCTTATTCGTATATCGAAGGTCAGCTTCCCCTTACCATGGTTTTACCATTG
TGAATCGACTAAATATGCACAATCTAGTCGAACCAGTGAATAAAGATTTGGAATTTCAGCTCCATGAACC
ATTTCTTCTGTATAGAAATGCAAGCTTGTCGATATATAGTATCTGGTTTTATGACAAGAATGACTGTCAC
CGCATAGCAAAACTCATGGCTGATGTGGTAGAAGAGGAGACACGGCGATGAGAATTCTGCAGTCGACGGT
ACCGCGGGCCCGGGATCCACCGGATCTAGATAACTGATCATAATCAGCCATACCACATTTGTAGAGGTTT
TACTTGCTTTAAAAAACCTCCCACACCTCCCCCTGAACCTGAAACATAAAATGAATGCAATTGTTGTTGT
TAACTTGTTTATTGCAGCTTATAATGGTTACAAATAAAGCAATAGCATCACAAATTTCACAAATAAAGCA
TTTTTTTCACTGCATTCTAGTTGTGGTTTGTCCAAACTCATCAATGTATCTTAACGCGTAAATTGTAAGC
GTTAATATTTTGTTAAAATTCGCGTTAAATTTTTGTTAAATCAGCTCATTTTTTAACCAATAGGCCGAAA
TCGGCAAAATCCCTTATAAATCAAAAGAATAGACCGAGATAGGGT
[37 nt withheld, positions 2216-2252]
AAAGAACGTGGACTCCAACGTCAAAGG
[49 nt withheld, positions 2280-2328]
T
[91 nt withheld, positions 2330-2420]
G
[124 nt withheld, positions 2422-2545]
CAGGTGGCACTTTTCGGGGAAATGTGCGCGGAACCCCTATTTGTTTATTTTTCTAAATACATTCAAATAT
GTATCCGCTCATGAGACAATAACCCTGATAAATGCTTCAATAATATTGAAAAAGGAAGAGTCCTGAGGCG
GAAAGAACCAGCTGTGGAATGTGTGTCAGTTAGGGTGTGGAAAGTCCCCAGGCTCCCCAGCAGGCAGAAG
TATGCAAAGCATGCATCTCAATTAGTCAGCAACCAGGTGTGGAAAGTCCCCAGGCTCCCCAGCAGGCAGA
AGTATGCAAAGCATGCATCTCAATTAGTCAGCAACCATAGTCCCGCCCCTAACTCCGCCCATCCCGCCCC
TAACTCCGCCCAGTTCCGCCCATTCTCCGCCCCATGGCTGACTAATTTTTTTTATTTATGCAGAGGCCGA
GGCCGCCTCGGCCTCTGAGCTATTCCAGAAGTAGTGAGGAGGCTTTTTTGGAGGCCTAGGCTTTTGCAAA
GATCGATCAAGAGACAGGATGAGGATCGTTTCGCATGATTGAACAAGATGGATTGCACGCAGGTTCTCCG
GCCGCTTGGGTGGAGAGGCTATTCGGCTATGACTGGGCACAACAGACAATCGGCTGCTCTGATGCCGCCG
TGTTCCGGCTGTCAGCGCAGGGGCGCCCGGTTCTTTTTGTCAAGACCGACCTGTCCGGTGCCCTGAATGA
ACTGCAAGACGAGGCAGCGCGGCTATCGTGGCTGGCCACGACGGGCGTTCCTTGCGCAGCTGTGCTCGAC
GTTGTCACTGAAGCGGGAAGGGACTGGCTGCTATTGGGCGAAGTGCCGGGGCAGGATCTCCTGTCATCTC
ACCTTGCTCCTGCCGAGAAAGTATCCATCATGGCTGATGCAATGCGGCGGCTGCATACGCTTGATCCGGC
TACCTGCCCATTCGACCACCAAGCGAAACATCGCATCGAGCGAGCACGTACTCGGATGGAAGCCGGTCTT
GTCGATCAGGATGATCTGGACGAAGAGCATCAGGGGCTCGCGCCAGCCGAACTGTTCGCCAGGCTCAAGG
CGAGCATGCCCGACGGCGAGGATCTCGTCGTGACCCATGGCGATGCCTGCTTGCCGAATATCATGGTGGA
AAATGGCCGCTTTTCTGGATTCATCGACTGTGGCCGGCTGGGTGTGGCGGACCGCTATCAGGACATAGCG
TTGGCTACCCGTGATATTGCTGAAGAGCTTGGCGGCGAATGGGCTGACCGCTTCCTCGTGCTTTACGGTA
TCGCCGCTCCCGATTCGCAGCGCATCGCCTTCTATCGCCTTCTTGACGAGTTCTTCTGAGCGGGACTCTG
GGGTTCGAAATGACCGACCAAGCGACGCCCAACCTGCCATCACGAGATTTCGATTCCACCGCCGCCTTCT
ATGAAAGGTTGGGCTTCGGAATCGTTTTCCGGGACGCCGGCTGGATGATCCTCCAGCGCGGGGATCTCAT
GCTGGAGTTCTTCGCCCACCCTAGGGGGAGGCTAACTGAAACACGGAAGGAGACAATACCGGAAGGAACC
CGCGCTATGACGGCAATAAAAAGACAGAATAAAACGCACGGTGTTGGGTCGTTTGTTCATAAACGCGGGG
TTCGGTCCCAGGGCTGGCACTCTGTCGATACCCCACCGAGACCCCATTGGGGCCAATACGCCCGCGTTTC
TTCCTTTTCCCCACCCCACCCCCCAAGTTCGGGTGAAGGCCCAGGGCTCGCAGCCAACGTCGGGGCGGCA
GGCCCTGCCATAGCCTCAGGTTACTCATATATACTTTAGATTGATTTAAAACTTCATTTTTAATTTAAAA
GGATCTAGGTGAAGATCCTTTTTGATAATCTCATGACCAAAATCCCTTAACGTGAGTTTTCGTTCCACTG
AGCGTCAGACCCCGTAGAAAAGATCAAAGGATCTTCTTGAGATCCTTTTTTTCTGCGCGTAATCTGCTGC
TTGCAAACAAAAAAACCACCGCTACCAGCGGTGGTTTGTTTGCCGGATCAAGAGCTACCAACTCTTTTTC
CGAAGGTAACTGGCTTCAGCAGAGCGCAGATACCAAATACTGTCCTTCTAGTGTAGCCGTAGTTAGGCCA
CCACTTCAAGAACTCTGTAGCACCGCCTACATACCTCGCTCTGCTAATCCTGTTACCAGTGGCTGCTGCC
AGTGGCGATAAGTCGTGTCTTACCGGGTTGGACTCAAGACGATAGTTACCGGATAAGGCGCAGCGGTCGG
GCTGAACGGGGGGTTCGTGCACACAGCCCAGCTTGGAGCGAACGACCTACACCGAACTGAGATACCTACA
GCGTGAGCTATGAGAAAGCGCCACGCTTCCCGAAGGGAGAAAGGCGGACAGGTATCCGGTAAGCGGCAGG
GTCGGAACAGGAGAGCGCACGAGGGAGCTTCCAGGGGGAAACGCCTGGTATCTTTATAGTCCTGTCGGGT
TTCGCCACCTCTGACTTGAGCGTCGATTTTTGTGATGCTCGTCAGGGGGGCGGAGCCTATGGAAAAACGC
CAGCAACGCGGCCTTTTTACGGTTCCTGGCCTTTTGCTGGCCTTTTGCTCACATGTTCTTTCCTGCGTTA
TCCCCTGATTCTGTGGATAACCGTATTACCGCCATGCAT
